Addgene plasmid #170467: pHAGE N-mNeonGreen (from SARS-CoV-2) IRES puro
Purpose: The plasmid codes for the Nucleoprotein (N) of SARS-CoV-2 fused to a mNeonGreen fluorescent protein in its C-terminus. Inserted in a lentiviral backbone. Puromycin resistance
Depositing lab: Raphael Gaudin. Depositing organization: CNRS, Delegation Occitanie Est. Publication: Pharmacological perturbation of intracellular dynamics as a SARS-CoV-2 antiviral strategy. Bakhache W, Partiot E, Lucansky V, Bare Y, BonaventurB V, Goujon C, Bories C, Deffieu M.S, Gaudin R. bioRxiv 2021 10.1101/2021.09.10.459410.
Backbone
  Vector backbone: pHAGE
  Vector type: Mammalian Expression, Lentiviral
  Selectable markers: Puromycin
Growth in bacteria
  Bacterial resistance: Ampicillin, 100 μg/mL
  Growth temperature: 37°C
  Growth strain: NEB Stable
  Copy number: Unknown
Gene/Insert
  Gene/Insert name: Nucleocapsid (alt names: Nucleoprotein; SARS-CoV-2 N)
  Species: SARS-CoV-2
  GenBank ID: 43740575
  Promoter: EF1
  Tag / fusion protein: mNeonGreen (C terminal on insert)
  Cloning method: Restriction Enzyme; 5′ cloning site NotI (not destroyed); 3′ cloning site BamH1 (not destroyed)
  Sequencing primers: 5′ TTGAGTTTGGATCTTGGTTC; 3′ CATATAGACAAAACGCACACC
Terms and licenses: Academic/Nonprofit Terms; Industry Terms: Not Available to Industry
Depositor comments: Please visit https://www.biorxiv.org/content/10.1101/2021.09.10.459410v2 for bioRxiv preprint.
How to cite: pHAGE N-mNeonGreen (from SARS-CoV-2) IRES puro was a gift from Raphael Gaudin (Addgene plasmid # 170467 ; http://n2t.net/addgene:170467 ; RRID:Addgene_170467)
