[The description below was written by a language model from this plasmid's Addgene catalogue record and pLannotate feature annotations shown in this document.]
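Description:
pHAGE N-mNeonGreen (from SARS-CoV-2) IRES puro is an HIV-1-based lentiviral transfer plasmid of about 10.2 kb, built on the pHAGE backbone for expression in mammalian cells. It is propagated in E. coli through a high-copy ColE1/pUC-type origin and selected with ampicillin via the β-lactamase gene. The viral portion carries the elements needed for packaging and transduction: LTR sequences flanking the cassette, the Ψ packaging signal with an adjoining gag fragment, the Rev response element for Rev-dependent nuclear export of the genomic RNA, and the cPPT/CTS, which aids nuclear import of the reverse-transcribed genome. The small gag, rev and nef fragments, along with the lac and SV40 remnants in the annotation, appear to be backbone residues rather than functional genes. No packaging or envelope genes are annotated, so these functions have to be supplied separately to produce particles.

The payload is a single bicistronic transcript driven by the constitutive human EF-1α promoter. The first open reading frame encodes the SARS-CoV-2 nucleocapsid (N) protein, the RNA-binding protein that packages the viral genome into ribonucleoprotein, fused at its C-terminus to the bright monomeric green/yellow fluorescent protein mNeonGreen. The insert was cloned between NotI and BamHI sites. An EMCV IRES downstream allows cap-independent translation of puromycin N-acetyltransferase from the same mRNA, so puromycin-resistant cells should also express the fusion. A WPRE follows to enhance transcript stability and expression.

The construct suits transient expression or generation of stable cell lines for visualising N protein localisation and dynamics by fluorescence microscopy. The associated study concerns intracellular dynamics as an antiviral target in SARS-CoV-2 infection.
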