Features (pLannotate 1.2.2; 25 found; start..end, strand, type, name):
    377..634     +  LTR            5' LTR (truncated): truncated 5' long terminal repeat (LTR) from HIV-1
    681..806     +  misc_feature   HIV-1 Ψ: packaging signal of human immunodeficiency virus type 1
    790..1128    +  CDS            HIV-1 gag (fragment): gag protein from human immunodeficiency virus 1; gag
   1303..1536    +  misc_feature   RRE: The Rev response element (RRE) of HIV-1 allows for Rev-dependent mRNA export from the nucleus to the cytoplasm.
   1913..2013    +  CDS            Rev (fragment): human immunodeficiency virus 1 (HIV-1) Rev protein; rev; enhances nuclear export of unspliced and incompletely spliced viral mRNAs
   2058..2175    +  misc_feature   cPPT/CTS: central polypurine tract and central termination sequence of HIV-1
   2223..3401    +  promoter       EF-1α promoter: strong constitutive promoter for human elongation factor EF-1α
   3417..4673    +  CDS            N: NCAP_SARS2 - Experimental evidence at protein level: Swiss-Prot protein existence level 1. Packages the positive strand viral genome RNA into a helical ribonucleocapsid (RNP) and plays a fundamental role during virion assembly through its interactions with the viral genome and membrane protein M. Plays an important role in enhancing the efficiency of subgenomic viral RNA transcription as well as viral replication (By similarity). May modulate transforming growth factor-beta signaling by binding host smad3 (By similarity). From Severe acute respiratory syndrome coronavirus 2 (2019-nCoV) (SARS-C
   4701..5405    +  CDS            mNeonGreen: mNeonGreen is a basic (constitutively fluorescent) green/yellow fluorescent protein published in 2013, derived from Branchiostoma lanceolatum. It is reported to be a very rapidly-maturing monomer with moderate acid sensitivity.
   5517..5979    +  misc_feature   IRES: internal ribosome entry site (IRES) of the encephalomyocarditis virus (EMCV)
   5993..6590    +  CDS            PuroR (fragment): puromycin N-acetyltransferase; pac from Streptomyces; confers resistance to puromycin
   6606..7194    +  misc_feature   WPRE: woodchuck hepatitis virus posttranscriptional regulatory element
   7189..7299    +  CDS            nef (fragment): NEF_SIVS4 - Experimental evidence at protein level: Swiss-Prot protein existence level 1. Interferes with TCR signaling from the cell membrane. Interacts with CD247/TCRZ (TCR zeta chain) and exert potent down- regulation of cell surface TCR/CD3 complexes. From Simian immunodeficiency virus (isolate F236/smH4) (SIV-sm) (Simian immunodeficiency virus sooty mangabey monkey).
   7342..7522    +  LTR            5' LTR (truncated): truncated 5' long terminal repeat (LTR) from HIV-1
   7655..7759    +  promoter       AmpR promoter: bla
   7760..8620    +  CDS            AmpR: β-lactamase; bla; confers resistance to ampicillin, carbenicillin, and related antibiotics
   8791..9379    +  rep_origin     ori: high-copy-number ColE1/pMB1/pBR322/pUC origin of replication
   9562..9616    +  CDS            lacI (fragment): lac repressor; lacI; The lac repressor binds to the lac operator to inhibit transcription in E. coli. This inhibition can be relieved by adding lactose or isopropyl-β-D-thiogalactopyranoside (IPTG).
   9622..9715    +  rep_origin     SV40 ori (fragment): SV40 origin of replication
   9740..9777    +  CDS            lacI (fragment): lac repressor; lacI; The lac repressor binds to the lac operator to inhibit transcription in E. coli. This inhibition can be relieved by adding lactose or isopropyl-β-D-thiogalactopyranoside (IPTG).
   9790..9811    +  protein_bind   CAP binding site: CAP binding activates transcription in the presence of cAMP. E. coli catabolite activator protein
   9826..9856    +  promoter       lac promoter: promoter for the E. coli lac operon
   9864..9880    +  protein_bind   lac operator: The lac repressor binds to the lac operator to inhibit transcription in E. coli. This inhibition can be relieved by adding lactose or isopropyl-β-D-thiogalactopyranoside (IPTG). lac repressor encoded by lacI
   9914..9997    +  polyA_signal   SV40 poly(A) signal (fragment): SV40 polyadenylation signal
  10164..329     +  CDS            nef (fragment) (across the origin): NEF_HV1BR - Experimental evidence at protein level: Swiss-Prot protein existence level 1. Extracellular Nef protein targets CD4(+) T-lymphocytes for apoptosis by interacting with CXCR4 surface receptors (PubMed:14990729). From Human immunodeficiency virus type 1 group M subtype B (isolate BRU/LAI) (HIV-1).
>Addgene plasmid #170467 | pHAGE N-mNeonGreen (from SARS-CoV-2) IRES puro | addgene full sequence | sequence record 342131 | Addgene NGS Result
TGGAAGGGCTAATTCACTCCCAAAGAAGACAAGATATCCTTGATCTGTGGATCTACCACACACAAGGCTA
CTTCCCTGATTAGCAGAACTACACACCAGGGCCAGGGGTCAGATATCCACTGACCTTTGGATGGTGCTAC
AAGCTAGTACCAGTTGAGCCAGATAAGGTAGAAGAGGCCAATAAAGGAGAGAACACCAGCTTGTTACACC
CTGTGAGCCTGCATGGGATGGATGACCCGGAGAGAGAAGTGTTAGAGTGGAGGTTTGACAGCCGCCTAGC
ATTTCATCACGTGGCCCGAGAGCTGCATCCGGAGTACTTCAAGAACTGCTGATATCGAGCTTGCTACAAG
GGACTTTCCGCTGGGGACTTTCCAGGGAGGCGTGGCCTGGGCGGGACTGGGGAGTGGCGAGCCCTCAGAT
CCTGCATATAAGCAGCTGCTTTTTGCCTGTACTGGGTCTCTCTGGTTAGACCAGATCTGAGCCTGGGAGC
TCTCTGGCTAACTAGGGAACCCACTGCTTAAGCCTCAATAAAGCTTGCCTTGAGTGCTTCAAGTAGTGTG
TGCCCGTCTGTTGTGTGACTCTGGTAACTAGAGATCCCTCAGACCCTTTTAGTCAGTGTGGAAAATCTCT
AGCAGTGGCGCCCGAACAGGGACTTGAAAGCGAAAGGGAAACCAGAGGAGCTCTCTCGACGCAGGACTCG
GCTTGCTGAAGCGCGCACGGCAAGAGGCGAGGGGCGGCGACTGGTGAGTACGCCAAAAATTTTGACTAGC
GGAGGCTAGAAGGAGAGAGATGGGTGCGAGAGCGTCAGTATTAAGCGGGGGAGAATTAGATCGCGATGGG
AAAAAATTCGGTTAAGGCCAGGGGGAAAGAAAAAATATAAATTAAAACATATAGTATGGGCAAGCAGGGA
GCTAGAACGATTCGCAGTTAATCCTGGCCTGTTAGAAACATCAGAAGGCTGTAGACAAATACTGGGACAG
CTACAACCATCCCTTCAGACAGGATCAGAAGAACTTAGATCATTATATAATACAGTAGCAACCCTCTATT
GTGTGCATCAAAGGATAGAGATAAAAGACACCAAGGAAGCTTTAGACAAGATAGAGGAAGAGCAAAACAA
AAGTAAGACCACCGCACAGCAAGCGGCCGGCCGCTGATCTTCAGACCTGGAGGAGGAGATATGAGGGACA
ATTGGAGAAGTGAATTATATAAATATAAAGTAGTAAAAATTGAACCATTAGGAGTAGCACCCACCAAGGC
AAAGAGAAGAGTGGTGCAGAGAGAAAAAAGAGCAGTGGGAATAGGAGCTTTGTTCCTTGGGTTCTTGGGA
GCAGCAGGAAGCACTATGGGCGCAGCGTCAATGACGCTGACGGTACAGGCCAGACAATTATTGTCTGGTA
TAGTGCAGCAGCAGAACAATTTGCTGAGGGCTATTGAGGCGCAACAGCATCTGTTGCAACTCACAGTCTG
GGGCATCAAGCAGCTCCAGGCAAGAATCCTGGCTGTGGAAAGATACCTAAAGGATCAACAGCTCCTGGGG
ATTTGGGGTTGCTCTGGAAAACTCATTTGCACCACTGCTGTGCCTTGGAATGCTAGTTGGAGTAATAAAT
CTCTGGAACAGATTTGGAATCACACGACCTGGATGGAGTGGGACAGAGAAATTAACAATTACACAAGCTT
AATACACTCCTTAATTGAAGAATCGCAAAACCAGCAAGAAAAGAATGAACAAGAATTATTGGAATTAGAT
AAATGGGCAAGTTTGTGGAATTGGTTTAACATAACAAATTGGCTGTGGTATATAAAATTATTCATAATGA
TAGTAGGAGGCTTGGTAGGTTTAAGAATAGTTTTTGCTGTACTTTCTATAGTGAATAGAGTTAGGCAGGG
ATATTCACCATTATCGTTTCAGACCCACCTCCCAACCCCGAGGGGACCCGACAGGCCCGAAGGAATAGAA
GAAGAAGGTGGAGAGAGAGACAGAGACAGATCCATTCGATTAGTGAACGGATCTCGACGGTATCGCCGAA
TTCACAAATGGCAGTATTCATCCACAATTTTAAAAGAAAAGGGGGGATTGGGGGGTACAGTGCAGGGGAA
AGAATAGTAGACATAATAGCAACAGACATACAAACTAAAGAATTACAAAAACAAATTACAAAAATTCAAA
ATTTTCGGGTTTATTACAGGGACAGCAGAGATCCAGTTTGGACTAGTCGTGAGGCTCCGGTGCCCGTCAG
TGGGCAGAGCGCACATCGCCCACAGTCCCCGAGAAGTTGGGGGGAGGGGTCGGCAATTGAACCGGTGCCT
AGAGAAGGTGGCGCGGGGTAAACTGGGAAAGTGATGTCGTGTACTGGCTCCGCCTTTTTCCCGAGGGTGG
GGGAGAACCGTATATAAGTGCAGTAGTCGCCGTGAACGTTCTTTTTCGCAACGGGTTTGCCGCCAGAACA
CAGGTAAGTGCCGTGTGTGGTTCCCGCGGGCCTGGCCTCTTTACGGGTTATGGCCCTTGCGTGCCTTGAA
TTACTTCCACCTGGCTGCAGTACGTGATTCTTGATCCCGAGCTTCGGGTTGGAAGTGGGTGGGAGAGTTC
GAGGCCTTGCGCTTAAGGAGCCCCTTCGCCTCGTGCTTGAGTTGAGGCCTGGCCTGGGCGCTGGGGCCGC
CGCGTGCGAATCTGGTGGCACCTTCGCGCCTGTCTCGCTGCTTTCGATAAGTCTCTAGCCATTTAAAATT
TTTGATGACCTGCTGCGACGCTTTTTTTCTGGCAAGATAGTCTTGTAAATGCGGGCCAAGATCTGCACAC
TGGTATTTCGGTTTTTGGGGCCGCGGGCGGCGACGGGGCCCGTGCGTCCCAGCGCACATGTTCGGCGAGG
CGGGGCCTGCGAGCGCGGCCACCGAGAATCGGACGGGGGTAGTCTCAAGCTGGCCGGCCTGCTCTGGTGC
CTGGCCTCGCGCCGCCGTGTATCGCCCCGCCCTGGGCGGCAAGGCTGGCCCGGTCGGCACCAGTTGCGTG
AGCGGAAAGATGGCCGCTTCCCGGCCCTGCTGCAGGGAGCTCAAAATGGAGGACGCGGCGCTCGGGAGAG
CGGGCGGGTGAGTCACCCACACAAAGGAAAAGGGCCTTTCCGTCCTCAGCCGTCGCTTCATGTGACTCCA
CGGAGTACCGGGCGCCGTCCAGGCACCTCGATTAGTTCTCGAGCTTTTGGAGTACGTCGTCTTTAGGTTG
GGGGGAGGGGTTTTATGCGATGGAGTTTCCCCACACTGAGTGGGTGGAGACTGAAGTTAGGCCAGCTTGG
CACTTGATGTAATTCTCCTTGGAATTTGCCCTTTTTGAGTTTGGATCTTGGTTCATTCTCAAGCCTCAGA
CAGTGGTTCAAAGTTTTTTTCTTCCATTTCAGGTGTCGTGAAGCGGCCGCGCCACCATGAGCGATAACGG
CCCCCAAAACCAACGGAATGCCCCTCGGATAACATTTGGTGGCCCTAGTGATTCCACAGGAAGTAACCAA
AACGGAGAACGGTCTGGAGCCCGCTCTAAACAGAGGCGACCACAGGGATTGCCAAATAACACAGCGTCAT
GGTTTACAGCCCTGACTCAACATGGAAAGGAGGACTTGAAATTTCCACGAGGACAGGGTGTACCAATAAA
CACAAACAGTAGTCCAGACGATCAGATCGGGTATTATAGAAGGGCCACGAGACGCATCAGAGGTGGAGAT
GGTAAAATGAAAGATCTCAGTCCGCGCTGGTACTTTTATTATTTGGGAACCGGCCCAGAAGCGGGCCTCC
CATATGGAGCCAATAAGGACGGGATTATATGGGTGGCTACAGAGGGAGCCCTCAATACGCCAAAAGATCA
CATCGGAACAAGAAACCCTGCTAATAATGCCGCAATCGTGCTGCAGTTGCCTCAGGGGACGACGCTTCCT
AAAGGCTTTTACGCAGAAGGATCACGCGGCGGCAGCCAAGCATCCTCAAGGTCTAGTTCCAGAAGTCGAA
ACAGCTCCAGAAACTCCACACCAGGGTCCAGTAGGGGCACAAGTCCGGCGCGGATGGCGGGCAACGGCGG
AGACGCCGCACTCGCTCTGTTGCTCCTGGACCGGCTCAACCAACTTGAATCCAAGATGAGTGGTAAGGGA
CAGCAGCAACAAGGTCAAACCGTAACCAAGAAAAGCGCTGCAGAAGCTTCTAAAAAACCTCGACAAAAAC
GGACCGCTACGAAGGCATATAACGTTACTCAAGCCTTCGGGAGACGAGGGCCGGAGCAAACCCAGGGGAA
TTTTGGAGATCAGGAGCTCATCCGGCAAGGGACAGATTACAAACATTGGCCTCAAATCGCTCAGTTCGCG
CCGTCCGCAAGTGCTTTTTTCGGAATGTCTCGCATCGGTATGGAAGTAACACCATCCGGGACATGGCTCA
CTTATACCGGCGCCATCAAGCTGGACGACAAAGATCCAAATTTCAAAGATCAGGTGATTCTCTTGAATAA
ACACATAGACGCGTATAAGACGTTTCCACCCACCGAACCCAAGAAGGACAAAAAGAAAAAAGCTGATGAA
ACACAAGCGTTGCCCCAGCGACAGAAGAAGCAGCAAACCGTCACCCTCCTGCCAGCCGCTGATCTCGATG
ACTTCTCCAAGCAACTTCAACAGTCCATGAGCTCAGCCGATTCTACTCAGGCGGGAGGTTCTGGTGGTTC
TGGTGGTTCCGTGAGCAAGGGCGAGGAGGATAACATGGCCTCTCTCCCAGCGACACATGAGTTACACATC
TTTGGCTCCATCAACGGTGTGGACTTTGACATGGTGGGTCAGGGCACCGGCAATCCAAATGATGGTTATG
AGGAGTTAAACCTGAAGTCCACCAAGGGTGACCTCCAGTTCTCCCCCTGGATTCTGGTCCCTCATATCGG
GTATGGCTTCCATCAGTACCTGCCCTACCCTGACGGGATGTCGCCTTTCCAGGCCGCCATGGTAGATGGC
TCCGGATACCAAGTCCATCGCACAATGCAGTTTGAAGATGGTGCCTCCCTTACTGTTAACTACCGCTACA
CCTACGAGGGAAGCCACATCAAAGGAGAGGCCCAGGTGAAGGGGACTGGTTTCCCTGCTGACGGTCCTGT
GATGACCAACTCGCTGACCGCTGCGGACTGGTGCAGGTCGAAGAAGACTTACCCCAACGACAAAACCATC
ATCAGTACCTTTAAGTGGAGTTACACCACTGGAAATGGCAAGCGCTACCGGAGCACTGCGCGGACCACCT
ACACCTTTGCCAAGCCAATGGCGGCTAACTATCTGAAGAACCAGCCGATGTACGTGTTCCGTAAGACGGA
GCTCAAGCACTCCAAGACCGAGCTCAACTTCAAGGAGTGGCAAAAGGCCTTTACCGATGTGATGGGCATG
GACGAGCTGTACAAGTGAGGATCCCTCCCCCCCCCCTAACGTTACTGGCCGAAGCCGCTTGGAATAAGGC
CGGTGTGCGTTTGTCTATATGTTATTTTCCACCATATTGCCGTCTTTTGGCAATGTGAGGGCCCGGAAAC
CTGGCCCTGTCTTCTTGACGAGCATTCCTAGGGGTCTTTCCCCTCTCGCCAAAGGAATGCAAGGTCTGTT
GAATGTCGTGAAGGAAGCAGTTCCTCTGGAAGCTTCTTGAAGACAAACAACGTCTGTAGCGACCCTTTGC
AGGCAGCGGAACCCCCCACCTGGCGACAGGTGCCTCTGCGGCCAAAAGCCACGTGTATAAGATACACCTG
CAAAGGCGGCACAACCCCAGTGCCACGTTGTGAGTTGGATAGTTGTGGAAAGAGTCAAATGGCTCTCCTC
AAGCGTATTCAACAAGGGGCTGAAGGATGCCCAGAAGGTACCCCATTGTATGGGATCTGATCTGGGGCCT
CGGTGCACATGCTTTACATGTGTTTAGTCGAGGTTAAAAAAACGTCTAGGCCCCCCGAACCACGGGGACG
TGGTTTTCCTTTGAAAAACACGATGATAATATGGCCACACATATGACCGAGTACAAGCCCACGGTGCGCC
TCGCCACCCGCGACGACGTCCCCAGGGCCGTACGCACCCTCGCCGCCGCGTTCGCCGACTACCCCGCCAC
GCGCCACACCGTCGATCCGGACCGCCACATCGAGCGGGTCACCGAGCTGCAAGAACTCTTCCTCACGCGC
GTCGGGCTCGACATCGGCAAGGTGTGGGTCGCGGACGACGGCGCCGCGGTGGCGGTCTGGACCACGCCGG
AGAGCGTCGAAGCGGGGGCGGTGTTCGCCGAGATCGGCCCGCGCATGGCCGAGTTGAGCGGTTCCCGGCT
GGCCGCGCAGCAACAGATGGAAGGCCTCCTGGCGCCGCACCGGCCCAAGGAGCCCGCGTGGTTCCTGGCC
ACCGTCGGCGTCTCGCCCGACCACCAGGGCAAGGGTCTGGGCAGCGCCGTCGTGCTCCCCGGAGTGGAGG
CGGCCGAGCGCGCCGGGGTGCCCGCCTTCCTGGAGACCTCCGCGCCCCGCAACCTCCCCTTCTACGAGCG
GCTCGGCTTCACCGTCACCGCCGACGTCGAGGTGCCCGAAGGACCGCGCACCTGGTGCATGACCCGCAAG
CCCGGTGCCTAAATCGATAGATCCTAATCAACCTCTGGATTACAAAATTTGTGAAAGATTGACTGGTATT
CTTAACTATGTTGCTCCTTTTACGCTATGTGGATACGCTGCTTTAATGCCTTTGTATCATGCTATTGCTT
CCCGTATGGCTTTCATTTTCTCCTCCTTGTATAAATCCTGGTTGCTGTCTCTTTATGAGGAGTTGTGGCC
CGTTGTCAGGCAACGTGGCGTGGTGTGCACTGTGTTTGCTGACGCAACCCCCACTGGTTGGGGCATTGCC
ACCACCTGTCAGCTCCTTTCCGGGACTTTCGCTTTCCCCCTCCCTATTGCCACGGCGGAACTCATCGCCG
CCTGCCTTGCCCGCTGCTGGACAGGGGCTCGGCTGTTGGGCACTGACAATTCCGTGGTGTTGTCGGGGAA
ATCATCGTCCTTTCCTTGGCTGCTCGCCTGTGTTGCCACCTGGATTCTGCGCGGGACGTCCTTCTGCTAC
GTCCCTTCGGCCCTCAATCCAGCGGACCTTCCTTCCCGCGGCCTGCTGCCGGCTCTGCGGCCTCTTCCGC
GTCTTCGCCTTCGCCCTCAGACGAGTCGGATCTCCCTTTGGGCCGCCTCCCCGCCTGGTACCTTTAAGAC
CAATGACTTACAAGGCAGCTGTAGATCTTAGCCACTTTTTAAAAGAAAAGGGGGGACTGGAAGGGCTAAT
TCACTCCCAACGAAGACAAGATCACCTGCAGGACAGGCGCGCCCTGCTTTTTGCTTGTACTGGGTCTCTC
TGGTTAGACCAGATCTGAGCCTGGGAGCTCTCTGGCTAACTAGGGAACCCACTGCTTAAGCCTCAATAAA
GCTTGCCTTGAGTGCTTCAAGTAGTGTGTGCCCGTCTGTTGTGTGACTCTGGTAACTAGAGATCCCTCAG
ACCCTTTTAGTCAGTGTGGAAAATCTCTAGCACCCGGGCGATTAAGGAAAGGGCTAGATCATTCTTGAAG
ACGAAAGGGCCTCGTGATACGCCTATTTTTATAGGTTAATGTCATGATAATAATGGTTTCTTAGACGTCA
GGTGGCACTTTTCGGGGAAATGTGCGCGGAACCCCTATTTGTTTATTTTTCTAAATACATTCAAATATGT
ATCCGCTCATGAGACAATAACCCTGATAAATGCTTCAATAATATTGAAAAAGGAAGAGTATGAGTATTCA
ACATTTCCGTGTCGCCCTTATTCCCTTTTTTGCGGCATTTTGCCTTCCTGTTTTTGCTCACCCAGAAACG
CTGGTGAAAGTAAAAGATGCTGAAGATCAGTTGGGTGCACGAGTGGGTTACATCGAACTGGATCTCAACA
GCGGTAAGATCCTTGAGAGTTTTCGCCCCGAAGAACGTTTTCCAATGATGAGCACTTTTAAAGTTCTGCT
ATGTGGCGCGGTATTATCCCGTGTTGACGCCGGGCAAGAGCAACTCGGTCGCCGCATACACTATTCTCAG
AATGACTTGGTTGAGTACTCACCAGTCACAGAAAAGCATCTTACGGATGGCATGACAGTAAGAGAATTAT
GCAGTGCTGCCATAACCATGAGTGATAACACTGCGGCCAACTTACTTCTGACAACGATCGGAGGACCGAA
GGAGCTAACCGCTTTTTTGCACAACATGGGGGATCATGTAACTCGCCTTGATCGTTGGGAACCGGAGCTG
AATGAAGCCATACCAAACGACGAGCGTGACACCACGATGCCTGTAGCAATGGCAACAACGTTGCGCAAAC
TATTAACTGGCGAACTACTTACTCTAGCTTCCCGGCAACAATTAATAGACTGGATGGAGGCGGATAAAGT
TGCAGGACCACTTCTGCGCTCGGCCCTTCCGGCTGGCTGGTTTATTGCTGATAAATCTGGAGCCGGTGAG
CGTGGGTCTCGCGGTATCATTGCAGCACTGGGGCCAGATGGTAAGCCCTCCCGTATCGTAGTTATCTACA
CGACGGGGAGTCAGGCAACTATGGATGAACGAAATAGACAGATCGCTGAGATAGGTGCCTCACTGATTAA
GCATTGGTAACTGTCAGACCAAGTTTACTCATATATACTTTAGATTGATTTAAAACTTCATTTTTAATTT
AAAAGGATCTAGGTGAAGATCCTTTTTGATAATCTCATGACCAAAATCCCTTAACGTGAGTTTTCGTTCC
ACTGAGCGTCAGACCCCGTAGAAAAGATCAAAGGATCTTCTTGAGATCCTTTTTTTCTGCGCGTAATCTG
CTGCTTGCAAACAAAAAAACCACCGCTACCAGCGGTGGTTTGTTTGCCGGATCAAGAGCTACCAACTCTT
TTTCCGAAGGTAACTGGCTTCAGCAGAGCGCAGATACCAAATACTGTTCTTCTAGTGTAGCCGTAGTTAG
GCCACCACTTCAAGAACTCTGTAGCACCGCCTACATACCTCGCTCTGCTAATCCTGTTACCAGTGGCTGC
TGCCAGTGGCGATAAGTCGTGTCTTACCGGGTTGGACTCAAGACGATAGTTACCGGATAAGGCGCAGCGG
TCGGGCTGAACGGGGGGTTCGTGCACACAGCCCAGCTTGGAGCGAACGACCTACACCGAACTGAGATACC
TACAGCGTGAGCTATGAGAAAGCGCCACGCTTCCCGAAGGGAGAAAGGCGGACAGGTATCCGGTAAGCGG
CAGGGTCGGAACAGGAGAGCGCACGAGGGAGCTTCCAGGGGGAAACGCCTGGTATCTTTATAGTCCTGTC
GGGTTTCGCCACCTCTGACTTGAGCGTCGATTTTTGTGATGCTCGTCAGGGGGGCGGAGCCTATGGAAAA
ACGCCAGCAACGCGGCCTTTTTACGGTTCCTGGCCTTTTGCTGGCCTTTTGCTCACATGTTCTTTCCTGC
GTTATCCCCTGATTCTGTGGATAACCGTATTACCGCCTTTGAGTGAGCTGATACCGCTCGCCGCAGCCGA
ACGACCGAGCGCAGCGAGTCAGTGAGCGAGGAAGCGGAAGAGCGCCCAATACGCAAACCGCCTCTCCCCG
CGCGTTGGCCGATTCATTAATGCAGCAAGCTCATGGCTGACTAATTTTTTTTATTTATGCAGAGGCCGAG
GCCGCCTCGGCCTCTGAGCTATTCCAGAAGTAGTGAGGAGGCTTTTTTGGAGGCCTAGGCTTTTGCAAAA
AGCTCCCCGTGGCACGACAGGTTTCCCGACTGGAAAGCGGGCAGTGAGCGCAACGCAATTAATGTGAGTT
AGCTCACTCATTAGGCACCCCAGGCTTTACACTTTATGCTTCCGGCTCGTATGTTGTGTGGAATTGTGAG
CGGATAACAATTTCACACAGGAAACAGCTATGACATGATTACGAATTTCACAAATAAAGCATTTTTTTCA
CTGCATTCTAGTTGTGGTTTGTCCAAACTCATCAATGTATCTTATCATGTCTGGATCAACTGGATAACTC
AAGCTAACCAAAATCATCCCAAACTTCCCACCCCATACCCTATTACCACTGCCAATTACCTGTGGTTTCA
TTTACTCTAAACCTGTGATTCCTCTGAATTATTTTCATTTTAAAGAAATTGTATTTGTTAAATATGTACT
ACAAACTTAGTAGT
